>Addgene plasmid #99231 | pAAV-CaMKII-ChrimsonR-tdTomato | addgene full sequence | sequence record 219823 | Addgene NGS Result
CTTCCGCTTCCTCGCTCACTGACTCGCTGCGCTCGGTCGTTCGGCTGCGGCGAGCGGTATCAGCTCACTC
AAAGGCGGTAATACGGTTATCCACAGAATCAGGGGATAACGCAGGAAAGAACATGTGAGCAAAAGGCCAG
CAAAAGGCCAGGAACCGTAAAAAGGCCGCGTTGCTGGCGTTTTTCCATAGGCTCCGCCCCCCTGACGAGC
ATCACAAAAATCGACGCTCAAGTCAGAGGTGGCGAAACCCGACAGGACTATAAAGATACCAGGCGTTTCC
CCCTGGAAGCTCCCTCGTGCGCTCTCCTGTTCCGACCCTGCCGCTTACCGGATACCTGTCCGCCTTTCTC
CCTTCGGGAAGCGTGGCGCTTTCTCATAGCTCACGCTGTAGGTATCTCAGTTCGGTGTAGGTCGTTCGCT
CCAAGCTGGGCTGTGTGCACGAACCCCCCGTTCAGCCCGACCGCTGCGCCTTATCCGGTAACTATCGTCT
TGAGTCCAACCCGGTAAGACACGACTTATCGCCACTGGCAGCAGCCACTGGTAACAGGATTAGCAGAGCG
AGGTATGTAGGCGGTGCTACAGAGTTCTTGAAGTGGTGGCCTAACTACGGCTACACTAGAAGAACAGTAT
TTGGTATCTGCGCTCTGCTGAAGCCAGTTACCTTCGGAAAAAGAGTTGGTAGCTCTTGATCCGGCAAACA
AACCACCGCTGGTAGCGGTGGTTTTTTTGTTTGCAAGCAGCAGATTACGCGCAGAAAAAAAGGATCTCAA
GAAGATCCTTTGATCTTTTCTACGGGGTCTGACGCTCAGTGGAACGAAAACTCACGTTAAGGGATTTTGG
TCATGAGATTATCAAAAAGGATCTTCACCTAGATCCTTTTAAATTAAAAATGAAGTTTTAAATCAATCTA
AAGTATATATGAGTAAACTTGGTCTGACAGTTACCAATGCTTAATCAGTGAGGCACCTATCTCAGCGATC
TGTCTATTTCGTTCATCCATAGTTGCCTGACTCCCCGTCGTGTAGATAACTACGATACGGGAGGGCTTAC
CATCTGGCCCCAGTGCTGCAATGATACCGCGAGACCCACGCTCACCGGCTCCAGATTTATCAGCAATAAA
CCAGCCAGCCGGAAGGGCCGAGCGCAGAAGTGGTCCTGCAACTTTATCCGCCTCCATCCAGTCTATTAAT
TGTTGCCGGGAAGCTAGAGTAAGTAGTTCGCCAGTTAATAGTTTGCGCAACGTTGTTGCCATTGCTACAG
GCATCGTGGTGTCACGCTCGTCGTTTGGTATGGCTTCATTCAGCTCCGGTTCCCAACGATCAAGGCGAGT
TACATGATCCCCCATGTTGTGCAAAAAAGCGGTTAGCTCCTTCGGTCCTCCGATCGTTGTCAGAAGTAAG
TTGGCCGCAGTGTTATCACTCATGGTTATGGCAGCACTGCATAATTCTCTTACTGTCATGCCATCCGTAA
GATGCTTTTCTGTGACTGGTGAGTACTCAACCAAGTCATTCTGAGAATAGTGTATGCGGCGACCGAGTTG
CTCTTGCCCGGCGTCAATACGGGATAATACCGCGCCACATAGCAGAACTTTAAAAGTGCTCATCATTGGA
AAACGTTCTTCGGGGCGAAAACTCTCAAGGATCTTACCGCTGTTGAGATCCAGTTCGATGTAACCCACTC
GTGCACCCAACTGATCTTCAGCATCTTTTACTTTCACCAGCGTTTCTGGGTGAGCAAAAACAGGAAGGCA
AAATGCCGCAAAAAAGGGAATAAGGGCGACACGGAAATGTTGAATACTCATACTCTTCCTTTTTCAATAT
TATTGAAGCATTTATCAGGGTTATTGTCTCATGAGCGGATACATATTTGAATGTATTTAGAAAAATAAAC
AAATAGGGGTTCCGCGCACATTTCCCCGAAAAGTGCCACCTAAATTGTAAGCGTTAATATTTTGTTAAAA
TTCGCGTTAAATTTTTGTTAAATCAGCTCATTTTTTAACCAATAGGCCGAAATCGGCAAAATCCCTTATA
AATCAAAAGAATAGACCGAGATAGGGT
[37 nt withheld, positions 2058-2094]
AAAGAACGTGGACTCCAACGTCAAAGG
[49 nt withheld, positions 2122-2170]
T
[91 nt withheld, positions 2172-2262]
G
[124 nt withheld, positions 2264-2387]
CCCATTCGCCATTCAGGCTGCGCAACTGTTGGGAAGGGCGATCGGTGCGGGCCTCTTCGCTATTACGCCA
GCTGCGCGCTCGCTCGCTCACTGAGGCCGCCCGGGCAAAGCCCGGGCGTCGGGCGACCTTTGGTCGCCCG
GCCTCAGTGAGCGAGCGAGCGCGCAGAGAGGGAGTGGCCAACTCCATCACTAGGGGTTCCTTGTAGTTAA
TGATTAACCCGCCATGCTACTTATCTACGTAGCCATGCTCTAGGAAGATCGTAGGTTAATTAACATTATG
GCCTTAGGTCACTTCATCTCCATGGGGTTCTTCTTCTGATTTTCTAGAAAATGAGATGGGGGTGCAGAGA
GCTTCCTCAGTGACCTGCCCAGGGTCACATCAGAAATGTCAGAGCTAGAACTTGAACTCAGATTACTAAT
CTTAAATTCCATGCCTTGGGGGCATGCAAGTACGATATACAGAAGGAGTGAACTCATTAGGGCAGATGAC
CAATGAGTTTAGGAAAGAAGAGTCCAGGGCAGGGTACATCTACACCACCCGCCCAGCCCTGGGTGAGTCC
AGCCACGTTCACCTCATTATAGTTGCCTCTCTCCAGTCCTACCTTGACGGGAAGCACAAGCAGAAACTGG
GACAGGAGCCCCAGGAGACCAAATCTTCATGGTCCCTCTGGGAGGATGGGTGGGGAGAGCTGTGGCAGAG
GCCTCAGGAGGGGCCCTGCTGCTCAGTGGTGACAGATAGGGGTGAGAAAGCAGACAGAGTCATTCCGTCA
GCATTCTGGGTCTGTTTGGTACTTCTTCTCACGCTAAGGTGGCGGTGTGATATGCACAATGGCTAAAAAG
CAGGGAGAGCTGGAAAGAAACAAGGACAGAGACAGAGGCCAAGTCAACCAGACCAATTCCCAGAGGAAGC
AAAGAAACCATTACAGAGACTACAAGGGGGAAGGGAAGGAGAGATGAATTAGCTTCCCCTGTAAACCTTA
GAACCCAGCTGTTGCCAGGGCAACGGGGCAATACCTGTCTCTTCAGAGGAGATGAAGTTGCCAGGGTAAC
TACATCCTGTCTTTCTCAAGGACCATCCCAGAATGTGGCACCCACTAGCCGTTACCATAGCAACTGCCTC
TTTGCCCCACTTAATCCCATCCCGTCTGTTAAAAGGGCCCTATAGTTGGAGGTGGGGGAGGTAGGAAGAG
CGATGATCACTTGTGGACTAAGTTTGTTCGCATCCCCTTCTCCAACCCCCTCAGTACATCACCCTGGGGG
AACAGGGTCCACTTGCTCCTGGGCCCACACAGTCCTGCAGTATTGTGTATATAAGGCCAGGGCAAAGAGG
AGCAGGTTTTAAAGTGAAAGGCAGGCAGGTGTTGGGGAGGCAGTTACCGGGGCAACGGGAACAGGGCGTT
TCGGAGGTGGTTGCCATGGGGACCTGGATGCTGACGAAGGCTCGCGAGGCTGTGAGCAGCCACAGTGCCC
TGCTCAGAAGCCCCAAGCTCGTCAGTCAAGCCGGTTCTCCGTTTGCACTCAGGAGCACGGGCAGGCGAGT
GGCCCCTAGTTCTGGGGGCAGCGGGGGATCCGCCACCATGGCTGAGCTGATCAGCAGCGCCACCAGATCT
CTGTTTGCCGCCGGAGGCATCAACCCTTGGCCTAACCCCTACCACCACGAGGACATGGGCTGTGGAGGAA
TGACACCTACAGGCGAGTGCTTCAGCACCGAGTGGTGGTGTGACCCTTCTTACGGACTGAGCGACGCCGG
ATACGGATATTGCTTCGTGGAGGCCACAGGCGGCTACCTGGTCGTGGGAGTGGAGAAGAAGCAGGCTTGG
CTGCACAGCAGAGGCACACCAGGAGAAAAGATCGGCGCCCAGGTCTGCCAGTGGATTGCTTTCAGCATCG
CCATCGCCCTGCTGACATTCTACGGCTTCAGCGCCTGGAAGGCCACTTGCGGTTGGGAGGAGGTCTACGT
CTGTTGCGTCGAGGTGCTGTTCGTGACCCTGGAGATCTTCAAGGAGTTCAGCAGCCCCGCCACAGTGTAC
CTGTCTACCGGCAACCACGCCTATTGCCTGCGCTACTTCGAGTGGCTGCTGTCTTGCCCCGTGATCCTGA
TCAGACTGAGCAACCTGAGCGGCCTGAAGAACGACTACAGCAAGCGGACCATGGGCCTGATCGTGTCTTG
CGTGGGAATGATCGTGTTCGGCATGGCCGCAGGACTGGCTACCGATTGGCTCAAGTGGCTGCTGTATATC
GTGTCTTGCATCTACGGCGGCTACATGTACTTCCAGGCCGCCAAGTGCTACGTGGAAGCCAACCACAGCG
TGCCTAAAGGCCATTGCCGCATGGTCGTGAAGCTGATGGCCTACGCTTACTTCGCCTCTTGGGGCAGCTA
CCCAATCCTCTGGGCAGTGGGACCAGAAGGACTGCTGAAGCTGAGCCCTTACGCCAACAGCATCGGCCAC
AGCATCTGCGACATCATCGCCAAGGAGTTTTGGACCTTCCTGGCCCACCACCTGAGGATCAAGATCCACG
AGCACATCCTGATCCACGGCGACATCCGGAAGACCACCAAGATGGAGATCGGAGGCGAGGAGGTGGAAGT
GGAAGAGTTCGTGGAGGAGGAGGACGAGGACACAGTGGCGGCACCGGTAGTAGCAGTGAGTAAGGGCGAG
GAAGTGATCAAAGAGTTCATGCGGTTTAAGGTGAGAATGGAAGGAAGCATGAACGGCCACGAGTTCGAAA
TTGAGGGAGAAGGAGAGGGACGGCCCTACGAGGGCACCCAGACAGCCAAGCTGAAAGTGACAAAGGGCGG
GCCTCTGCCATTCGCTTGGGACATCCTGAGCCCACAGTTTATGTACGGCTCCAAGGCCTATGTGAAACAT
CCAGCTGACATTCCCGATTATAAGAAACTGAGCTTCCCCGAGGGGTTTAAGTGGGAAAGAGTGATGAACT
TCGAGGACGGAGGCCTGGTGACTGTGACCCAGGACAGCTCCCTGCAGGATGGGACCCTGATCTACAAGGT
GAAAATGAGAGGGACAAATTTTCCCCCTGATGGACCTGTGATGCAGAAGAAAACTATGGGATGGGAGGCC
TCCACCGAAAGGCTGTATCCACGCGACGGGGTGCTGAAAGGAGAAATCCACCAGGCTCTGAAGCTGAAAG
ATGGGGGACATTACCTGGTGGAGTTCAAGACAATCTACATGGCCAAGAAACCTGTGCAGCTGCCAGGCTA
CTATTACGTGGACACAAAACTGGATATCACTTCACACAACGAGGACTACACTATTGTGGAGCAGTATGAA
CGGAGCGAGGGGAGACACCATCTGTTCCTGGGCCATGGGACTGGAAGTACCGGCTCAGGGTCTAGTGGAA
CCGCCTCAAGCGAGGATAACAATATGGCTGTGATCAAAGAGTTCATGAGGTTTAAGGTGCGCATGGAGGG
CAGCATGAATGGGCACGAATTTGAGATTGAAGGAGAGGGCGAAGGGAGGCCTTACGAGGGCACACAGACT
GCCAAGCTGAAAGTGACCAAGGGAGGACCACTGCCTTTCGCTTGGGATATCCTGTCTCCTCAGTTTATGT
ACGGAAGTAAGGCCTATGTCAAGCATCCCGCTGACATTCCTGATTACAAGAAACTGTCTTTCCCAGAGGG
CTTTAAGTGGGAGAGAGTGATGAATTTTGAAGATGGAGGCCTGGTGACCGTGACACAGGACTCCTCTCTG
CAGGATGGCACTCTGATCTACAAAGTCAAAATGCGCGGCACCAATTTTCCACCCGATGGGCCCGTGATGC
AGAAGAAAACAATGGGGTGGGAGGCCAGCACTGAACGGCTGTATCCTAGAGACGGAGTGCTGAAGGGCGA
AATCCACCAGGCCCTGAAGCTGAAAGACGGCGGCCACTACCTGGTGGAGTTCAAAACCATCTACATGGCC
AAGAAACCAGTGCAGCTGCCCGGCTATTACTATGTGGACACCAAGCTGGATATCACATCCCACAATGAAG
ACTACACCATTGTGGAACAGTATGAGAGGTCTGAAGGACGCCACCATCTGTTTCTGTACGGCATGGATGA
GCTGTATAAGTAAGAATTCGATATCAAGCTTATCGATAATCAACCTCTGGATTACAAAATTTGTGAAAGA
TTGACTGGTATTCTTAACTATGTTGCTCCTTTTACGCTATGTGGATACGCTGCTTTAATGCCTTTGTATC
ATGCTATTGCTTCCCGTATGGCTTTCATTTTCTCCTCCTTGTATAAATCCTGGTTGCTGTCTCTTTATGA
GGAGTTGTGGCCCGTTGTCAGGCAACGTGGCGTGGTGTGCACTGTGTTTGCTGACGCAACCCCCACTGGT
TGGGGCATTGCCACCACCTGTCAGCTCCTTTCCGGGACTTTCGCTTTCCCCCTCCCTATTGCCACGGCGG
AACTCATCGCCGCCTGCCTTGCCCGCTGCTGGACAGGGGCTCGGCTGTTGGGCACTGACAATTCCGTGGT
GTTGTCGGGGAAATCATCGTCCTTTCCTTGGCTGCTCGCCTGTGTTGCCACCTGGATTCTGCGCGGGACG
TCCTTCTGCTACGTCCCTTCGGCCCTCAATCCAGCGGACCTTCCTTCCCGCGGCCTGCTGCCGGCTCTGC
GGCCTCTTCCGCGTCTTCGCCTTCGCCCTCAGACGAGTCGGATCTCCCTTTGGGCCGCCTCCCCGCATCG
ATACCGTCGACCCGGGCGGCCGCTCATAAAGCTCGACTGTGCCTTCTAGTTGCCAGCCATCTGTTGTTTG
CCCCTCCCCCGTGCCTTCCTTGACCCTGGAAGGTGCCACTCCCACTGTCCTTTCCTAATAAAATGAGGAA
ATTGCATCGCATTGTCTGAGTAGGTGTCATTCTATTCTGGGGGGTGGGGTGGGGCAGGACAGCAAGGGGG
AGGATTGGGAAGACAATAGCAGGCATGCTGGGGATGCGGTCCGGACTGTACAATTGCATTCATTTTATGT
TTCAGGTTCAGGGGGAGATGTGGGAGGTTTTTTAAAGCAAGTAAAACCTCTACAAATGTGGTAAAATCGA
TAAGGATCTTCCTAGAGCATGGCTACGTAGATAAGTAGCATGGCGGGTTAATCATTAACTACAAGGAACC
CCTAGTGATGGAGTTGGCCACTCCCTCTCTGCGCGCTCGCTCGCTCACTGAGGCCGGGCGACCAAAGGTC
GCCCGACGCCCGGGCTTTGCCCGGGCGGCCTCAGTGAGCGAGCGAGCGCGCAGCTGCATTAATGAATCGG
CCAACGCGCGGGGAGAGGCGGTTTGCGTATTGGGCGCT
Features (pLannotate 1.2.2; 15 found; start..end, strand, type, name):
    182..770     -  rep_origin     ori: high-copy-number ColE1/pMB1/pBR322/pUC origin of replication
    941..1801    -  CDS            AmpR: β-lactamase; bla; confers resistance to ampicillin, carbenicillin, and related antibiotics
   1802..1906    -  promoter       AmpR promoter: bla
   1959..2387    -  rep_origin     f1 ori (sequence partly withheld): f1 bacteriophage origin of replication; arrow indicates direction of (+) strand synthesis
   2392..2461    -  CDS            lacZα (fragment): LacZα fragment of β-galactosidase; lacZ fragment
   2456..2588    -  repeat_region  AAV2 ITR (fragment): inverted terminal repeat of adeno-associated virus serotype 2 inverted
   2661..3949    +  promoter       CaMKII promoter: promoter for the mouse calcium/calmodulin-dependent kinase II α subunit
   3965..5014    +  CDS            ChrimsonR: red light-drivable channelrhodopsin from Chlamydomonas noctigama (Klapoetke et al., 2014) K176R mutant with accelerated closing kinetics
   5033..6457    +  CDS            tdTomato: tdTomato is a basic (constitutively fluorescent) orange fluorescent protein published in 2004, derived from Discosoma sp.. It is reported to be a somewhat slowly-maturing tandem dimer with low acid sensitivity.
   6461..6485    +  misc_feature   MCS (fragment): pBluescript multiple cloning site
   6485..7073    +  misc_feature   WPRE: woodchuck hepatitis virus posttranscriptional regulatory element
   7114..7321    +  polyA_signal   bGH poly(A) signal: bovine growth hormone polyadenylation signal
   7352..7420    -  CDS            large T antigen (fragment): large T antigen from SV40 (simian virus 40)
   7491..7624    +  repeat_region  AAV2 ITR: inverted terminal repeat of adeno-associated virus serotype 2 inverted
   7618..7674    -  CDS            lacI (fragment): lac repressor; lacI; The lac repressor binds to the lac operator to inhibit transcription in E. coli. This inhibition can be relieved by adding lactose or isopropyl-β-D-thiogalactopyranoside (IPTG).
