[The description below was written by a language model from this plasmid's Addgene catalogue record and pLannotate feature annotations shown in this document.]
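Description:
pAAV-CaMKII-ChrimsonR-tdTomato is an adeno-associated virus transfer plasmid for mammalian expression, built on an AAV-CaMKII backbone derived from an earlier AAV-CAG vector. It is propagated in E. coli through a ColE1/pUC-type origin and selected with the β-lactamase (AmpR) marker. An f1 phage origin and short lacZα and lacI remnants are also present in the backbone. The catalogue lists it as low copy and recommends recombination-deficient strains, which is consistent with the presence of the repeat-rich AAV2 inverted terminal repeats. These ITRs flank the expression cassette and are the cis elements needed for replication and packaging of the cassette into AAV particles.

Between the ITRs, the mouse CaMKIIα promoter drives ChrimsonR, the K176R mutant of the red-light-activated channelrhodopsin from Chlamydomonas noctigama, which has faster closing kinetics than the parent Chrimson. The depositor notes that the promoter carries ten base differences from wild type. ChrimsonR is fused at its C terminus to tdTomato, and the codons of the two tandem tdTomato repeats have been varied to reduce recombination. Downstream lies a WPRE, which enhances transcript stability and expression.

The catalogue says an SV40 signal is used for polyadenylation. The feature table instead annotates a bGH poly(A) signal followed by a short SV40 large T antigen fragment, which may correspond to SV40-derived sequence, so the exact terminator arrangement is not fully resolved by the record. The sequenced record (7,675 nt) is also slightly longer than the stated total size (7,584 bp).

The construct is used to produce AAV for red-shifted optogenetic excitation of neurons in which the CaMKII promoter is active, with fluorescent labelling of the expressing cells.
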