Addgene plasmid #99231: pAAV-CaMKII-ChrimsonR-tdTomato
Purpose: AAV-mediated expression of ChrimsonR-tdTomato under the CaMKII promoter. tdTomato has codons varied between the first and second tandem repeats to reduce recombination. Using SV40 signal.
Depositing lab: Edward Boyden. Depositing organization: Massachusetts Institute of Technology. Publication: Independent optical excitation of distinct neural populations. Klapoetke NC, Murata Y, Kim SS, Pulver SR, Birdsey-Benson A, Cho YK, Morimoto TK, Chuong AS, Carpenter EJ, Tian Z, Wang J, Xie Y, Yan Z, Zhang Y, Chow BY, Surek B, Melkonian M, Jayaraman V, Constantine-Paton M, Wong GK, Boyden ES. Nat Methods. 2014 Mar;11(3):338-46. doi: 10.1038/nmeth.2836. Epub 2014 Feb 9. PubMed 24509633.
Backbone
  Vector backbone: AAV-CaMKII
  Backbone manufacturer: Scott Sternson (original AAV-CAG)
  Backbone size w/o insert (bp): 5088
  Total vector size (bp): 7584
  Vector type: Mammalian Expression, AAV
Growth in bacteria
  Bacterial resistance: Ampicillin, 100 μg/mL
  Growth temperature: 30°C
  Growth strain: NEB Stable
  Growth instructions: Can use Stbl3 at 30°C or DH5alpha at 37°C. Carbenicillin is preferred over ampicillin. In DH5alpha this plasmid may act more like a high copy plasmid, although in Stbl3 it may act more like a low copy plasmid.
  Copy number: Low Copy
Gene/Insert
  Gene/Insert name: ChrimsonR-tdTomato (alt names: Chrimson K176R mutant- tdTomato; ChR88m19-tdTomato; Chlamydomonas noctigama channelrhodopsin K176R mutant-tdTomato)
  Species: Chlamydomonas noctigama
  Insert size (bp): 2496
  Mutation: Chrimson K176R mutant
  GenBank ID: KF992060
  Promoter: CaMKII
  Tag / fusion protein: tdTomato (C terminal on insert)
  Cloning method: Restriction Enzyme; 5′ cloning site BamHI (not destroyed); 3′ cloning site EcoRI (not destroyed)
  Sequencing primers: 5′ TCTCCATTTGCACTCAGG; 3′ cattaaagcagcgtatccac
Terms and licenses: Academic/Nonprofit Terms; Industry Terms: Not Available to Industry
Depositor comments: The plasmid is fully sequenced in the coding sequence regions (fluorophore and important flanking regions). Multiple digestions were done to verify the vector structure. The construct and the virus were both tested in vitro. In addition, the published CaMKII promoter contains 10 basepair differences vs. the wild-type, and that persists here.
How to cite: pAAV-CaMKII-ChrimsonR-tdTomato was a gift from Edward Boyden (Addgene plasmid # 99231 ; http://n2t.net/addgene:99231 ; RRID:Addgene_99231)
